>Addgene plasmid #51627 | pREDTAI | depositor full sequence | sequence record 151933 | Full plasmid sequence
CATCGATTTATTATGACAACTTGACGGCTACATCATTCACTTTTTCTTCACAACCGGCACGGAACTCGCT
CGGGCTGGCCCCGGTGCATTTTTTAAATACCCGCGAGAAATAGAGTTGATCGTCAAAACCAACATTGCGA
CCGACGGTGGCGATAGGCATCCGGGTGGTGCTCAAAAGCAGCTTCGCCTGGCTGATACGTTGGTCCTCGC
GCCAGCTTAAGACGCTAATCCCTAACTGCTGGCGGAAAAGATGTGACAGACGCGACGGCGACAAGCAAAC
ATGCTGTGCGACGCTGGCGATATCAAAATTGCTGTCTGCCAGGTGATCGCTGATGTACTGACAAGCCTCG
CGTACCCGATTATCCATCGGTGGATGGAGCGACTCGTTAATCGCTTCCATGCGCCGCAGTAACAATTGCT
CAAGCAGATTTATCGCCAGCAGCTCCGAATAGCGCCCTTCCCCTTGCCCGGCGTTAATGATTTGCCCAAA
CAGGTCGCTGAAATGCGGCTGGTGCGCTTCATCCGGGCGAAAGAACCCCGTATTGGCAAATATTGACGGC
CAGTTAAGCCATTCATGCCAGTAGGCGCGCGGACGAAAGTAAACCCACTGGTGATACCATTCGCGAGCCT
CCGGATGACGACCGTAGTGATGAATCTCTCCTGGCGGGAACAGCAAAATATCACCCGGTCGGCAAACAAA
TTCTCGTCCCTGATTTTTCACCACCCCCTGACCGCGAATGGTGAGATTGAGAATATAACCTTTCATTCCC
AGCGGTCGGTCGATAAAAAAATCGAGATAACCGTTGGCCTCAATCGGCGTTAAACCCGCCACCAGATGGG
CATTAAACGAGTATCCCGGCAGCAGGGGATCATTTTGCGCTTCAGCCATACTTTTCATACTCCCGCCATT
CAGAGAAGAAACCAATTGTCCATATTGCATCAGACATTGCCGTCACTGCGTCTTTTACTGGCTCTTCTCG
CTAACCAAACCGGTAACCCCGCTTATTAAAAGCATTCTGTAACAAAGCGGGACCAAAGCCATGACAAAAA
CGCGTAACAAAAGTGTCTATAATCACGGCAGAAAAGTCCACATTGATTATTTGCACGGCGTCACACTTTG
CTATGCCATAGCATTTTTATCCATAAGATTAGCGGATCCTACCTGACGCTTTTTATCGCAACTCTCTACT
GTTTCTCCATACCCGTTTTTTTGGGAATTCGAGCTCTAAGGAGGTTATAAAAAATGGATATTAATACTGA
AACTGAGATCAAGCAAAAGCATTCACTAACCCCCTTTCCTGTTTTCCTAATCAGCCCGGCATTTCGCGGG
CGATATTTTCACAGCTATTTCAGGAGTTCAGCCATGAACGCTTATTACATTCAGGATCGTCTTGAGGCTC
AGAGCTGGGCGCGTCACTACCAGCAGCTCGCCCGTGAAGAGAAAGAGGCAGAACTGGCAGACGACATGGA
AAAAGGCCTGCCCCAGCACCTGTTTGAATCGCTATGCATCGATCATTTGCAACGCCACGGGGCCAGCAAA
AAATCCATTACCCGTGCGTTTGATGACGATGTTGAGTTTCAGGAGCGCATGGCAGAACACATCCGGTACA
TGGTTGAAACCATTGCTCACCACCAGGTTGATATTGATTCAGAGGTATAAAACGAATGAGTACTGCACTC
GCAACGCTGGCTGGGAAGCTGGCTGAACGTGTCGGCATGGATTCTGTCGACCCACAGGAACTGATCACCA
CTCTTCGCCAGACGGCATTTAAAGGTGATGCCAGCGATGCGCAGTTCATCGCATTACTGATCGTTGCCAA
CCAGTACGGCCTTAATCCGTGGACGAAAGAAATTTACGCCTTTCCTGATAAGCAGAATGGCATCGTTCCG
GTGGTGGGCGTTGATGGCTGGTCCCGCATCATCAATGAAAACCAGCAGTTTGATGGCATGGACTTTGAGC
AGGACAATGAATCCTGTACATGCCGGATTTACCGCAAGGACCGTAATCATCCGATCTGCGTTACCGAATG
GATGGATGAATGCCGCCGCGAACCATTCAAAACTCGCGAAGGCAGAGAAATCACGGGGCCGTGGCAGTCG
CATCCCAAACGGATGTTACGTCATAAAGCCATGATTCAGTGTGCCCGTCTGGCCTTCGGATTTGCTGGTA
TCTATGACAAGGATGAAGCCGAGCGCATTGTCGAAAATACTGCATACACTGCAGAACGTCAGCCGGAACG
CGACATCACTCCGGTTAACGATGAAACCATGCAGGAGATTAACACTCTGCTGATCGCCCTGGATAAAACA
TGGGATGACGACTTATTGCCGCTCTGTTCCCAGATATTTCGCCGCGACATTCGTGCATCGTCAGAACTGA
CACAGGCCGAAGCAGTAAAAGCTCTTGGATTCCTGAAACAGAAAGCCGCAGAGCAGAAGGTGGCAGCATG
ACACCGGACATTATCCTGCAGCGTACCGGGATCGATGTGAGAGCTGTCGAACAGGGGGATGATGCGTGGC
ACAAATTACGGCTCGGCGTCATCACCGCTTCAGAAGTTCACAACGTGATAGCAAAACCCCGCTCCGGAAA
GAAGTGGCCTGACATGAAAATGTCCTACTTCCACACCCTGCTTGCTGAGGTTTGCACCGGTGTGGCTCCG
GAAGTTAACGCTAAAGCACTGGCCTGGGGAAAACAGTACGAGAACGACGCCAGAACCCTGTTTGAATTCA
CTTCCGGCGTGAATGTTACTGAATCCCCGATCATCTATCGCGACGAAAGTATGCGTACCGCCTGCTCTCC
CGATGGTTTATGCAGTGACGGCAACGGCCTTGAACTGAAATGCCCGTTTACCTCCCGGGATTTCATGAAG
TTCCGGCTCGGTGGTTTCGAGGCCATAAAGTCAGCTTACATGGCCCAGGTGCAGTACAGCATGTGGGTGA
CGCGAAAAAATGCCTGGTACTTTGCCAACTATGACCCGCGTATGAAGCGTGAAGGCCTGCATTATGTCGT
GATTGAGCGGGATGAAAAGTACATGGCGAGTTTTGACGAGATCGTGCCGGAGTTCATCGAAAAAATGGAC
GAGGCACTGGCTGAAATTGGTTTTGTATTTGGGGAGCAATGGCGATGACGCATCCTCACGATAATATCCG
GGTAGGCGCAATCACTTTCGTCTACTCCGTTACAAAGCGAGGCTGGGTATTTCCCGGCCTTTCTGTTATC
CGAAATCCACTGAAAGCACAGCGGCTGGCTGAGGAGATAAATAATAAACGAGGGGCTGTATGCACAAAGC
ATCTTCTGTTGAGTTAAGAACGAGTATCGAGATGGCACATAGCCTTGCTCAAATTGGAATCAGGTTTGTG
CCAATACCAGTAGAAACAGACGAAGAATCCATGGTTATTATTTCAGGAAAGTTTCGGAGGAGATAGTGTT
CGGCAGTTTGTACATCATCTGCGGGATCAGGTACGGTTTGATCAGGTTGTAGAAGATCAGGTAAGACATA
GAATCGATGTAGATGATCGGTTTGTTTTTGTTGATTTTTACGTAACAGTTCAGTTGGAATTTGTTACGCA
GACCCTTAACCAGGTATTCTACTTCTTCGAAAGTGAAAGACTGGGTGTTCAGTACGATCGATTTGTTGGT
AGAGTTTTTGTTGTAATCCCATTTACCACCATCATCCATGAACCAGTATGCCAGAGACATCGGGGTCAGG
TAGTTTTCAACCAGGTTGTTCGGGATGGTTTTTTTGTTGTTAACGATGAACAGGTTAGCCAGTTTGTTGA
AAGCTTGGTGTTTGAAAGTCTGGGCGCCCCAGGTGATTACCAGGTTACCCAGGTGGTTAACACGTTCTTT
TTTGTGCGGCGGGGACAGTACCCACTGATCGTACAGCAGACATACGTGGTCCATGTATGCTTTGTTTTTC
CACTCGAACTGCATACAGTAGGTTTTACCTTCATCACGAGAACGGATGTAAGCATCACCCAGGATCAGAC
CGATACCTGCTTCGAACTGTTCGATGTTCAGTTCGATCAGCTGGGATTTGTATTCTTTCAGCAGTTTAGA
GTTCGGACCCAGGTTCATTACCTGGTTTTTTTGATGCATATGCTGTTTCCTGTGTGAAATTGTTATCCGC
TCACAATTCCACACATTATACGAGCCGGATGATTAATTGTCAACAGCTCATTTCAGAATATTTGCCAGAA
CCGTTATGATGTCGGCGCAAAAAACATTATCCAGAACGGGAGTGCGCCTTGAGCGACACGAATTATGCAG
TGATTTACGACCTGCACAGCCATACCACAGCTTCCGATGGCTGCCTGACGCCAGAAGCATTGGTGCACCG
TGCAGTCGATGATAAGCTGTCAAACCAGATCAATTCGCGCTAACTCACATTAATTGCGTTGCGCTCACTG
CCCGCTTTCCAGTCGGGAAACCTGTCGTGCCAGCTGCATTAATGAATCGGCCAACGCGCGGGGAGAGGCG
GTTTGCGTATTGGGCGCCAGGGTGGTTTTTCTTTTCACCAGTGAGACGGGCAACAGCTGATTGCCCTTCA
CCGCCTGGCCCTGAGAGAGTTGCAGCAAGCGGTCCACGCTGGTTTGCCCCAGCAGGCGAAAATCCTGTTT
GATGGTGGTTGACGGCGGGATATAACATGAGCTGTCTTCGGTATCGTCGTATCCCACTACCGAGATATCC
GCACCAACGCGCAGCCCGGACTCGGTAATGGCGCGCATTGCGCCCAGCGCCATCTGATCGTTGGCAACCA
GCATCGCAGTGGGAACGATGCCCTCATTCAGCATTTGCATGGTTTGTTGAAAACCGGACATGGCACTCCA
GTCGCCTTCCCGTTCCGCTATCGGCTGAATTTGATTGCGAGTGAGATATTTATGCCAGCCAGCCAGACGC
AGACGCGCCGAGACAGAACTTAATGGGCCCGCTAACAGCGCGATTTGCTGGTGACCCAATGCGACCAGAT
GCTCCACGCCCAGTCGCGTACCGTCTTCATGGGAGAAAATAATACTGTTGATGGGTGTCTGGTCAGAGAC
ATCAAGAAATAACGCCGGAACATTAGTGCAGGCAGCTTCCACAGCAATGGCATCCTGGTCATCCAGCGGA
TAGTTAATGATCAGCCCACTGACGCGTTGCGCGAGAAGATTGTGCACCGCCGCTTTACAGGCTTCGACGC
CGCTTCGTTCTACCATCGACACCACCACGCTGGCACCCAGTTGATCGGCGCGAGATTTAATCGCCGCGAC
AATTTGCGACGGCGCGTGCAGGGCCAGACTGGAGGTGGCAACGCCAATCAGCAACGACTGTTTGCCCGCC
AGTTGTTGTGCCACGCGGTTGGGAATGTAATTCAGCTCCGCCATCGCCGCTTCCACTTTTTCCCGCGTTT
TCGCAGAAACGTGGCTGGCCTGGTTCACCACGCGGGAAACGGTCTGATAAGAGACACCGGCATACTCTGC
GACATCGTATAACGTTACTGGTTTCACATTCACCACCCTGAATTGACTCTCTTCCGGGCGCTATCATGCC
ATACCGCGAAAGGTTTTGCACCATTCGATGGTGTCAACGTAAATGCATGCCGCTTCGCCTTCCATGGGTA
TGGACAGTTTTCCCTTTGATATGTAACGGTGAACAGTTGTTCTACTTTTGTTTGTTAGTCTTGATGCTTC
ACTGATAGATACAAGAGCCATAAGAACCTCAGATCCTTCCGTATTTAGCCAGTATGTTCTCTAGTGTGGT
TCGTTGTTTTTGCGTGAGCCATGAGAACGAACCATTGAGATCATACTTACTTTGCATGTCACTCAAAAAT
TTTGCCTCAAAACTGGTGAGCTGAATTTTTGCAGTTAAAGCATCGTGTAGTGTTTTTCTTAGTCCGTTAC
GTAGGTAGGAATCTGATGTAATGGTTGTTGGTATTTTGTCACCATTCATTTTTATCTGGTTGTTCTCAAG
TTCGGTTACGAGATCCATTTGTCTATCTAGTTCAACTTGGAAAATCAACGTATCAGTCGGGCGGCCTCGC
TTATCAACCACCAATTTCATATTGCTGTAAGTGTTTAAATCTTTACTTATTGGTTTCAAAACCCATTGGT
TAAGCCTTTTAAACTCATGGTAGTTATTTTCAAGCATTAACATGAACTTAAATTCATCAAGGCTAATCTC
TATATTTGCCTTGTGAGTTTTCTTTTGTGTTAGTTCTTTTAATAACCACTCATAAATCCTCATAGAGTAT
TTGTTTTCAAAAGACTTAACATGTTCCAGATTATATTTTATGAATTTTTTTAACTGGAAAAGATAAGGCA
ATATCTCTTCACTAAAAACTAATTCTAATTTTTCGCTTGAGAACTTGGCATAGTTTGTCCACTGGAAAAT
CTCAAAGCCTTTAACCAAAGGATTCCTGATTTCCACAGTTCTCGTCATCAGCTCTCTGGTTGCTTTAGCT
AATACACCATAAGCATTTTCCCTACTGATGTTCATCATCTGAGCGTATTGGTTATAAGTGAACGATACCG
TCCGTTCTTTCCTTGTAGGGTTTTCAATCGTGGGGTTGAGTAGTGCCACACAGCATAAAATTAGCTTGGT
TTCATGCTCCGTTAAGTCATAGCGACTAATCGCTAGTTCATTTGCTTTGAAAACAACTAATTCAGACATA
CATCTCAATTGGTCTAGGTGATTTTAATCACTATACCAATTGAGATGGGCTAGTCAATGATAATTACTAG
TCCTTTTCCTTTGAGTTGTGGGTATCTGTAAATTCTGCTAGACCTTTGCTGGAAAACTTGTAAATTCTGC
TAGACCCTCTGTAAATTCCGCTAGACCTTTGTGTGTTTTTTTTGTTTATATTCAAGTGGTTATAATTTAT
AGAATAAAGAAAGAATAAAAAAAGATAAAAAGAATAGATCCCAGCCCTGTGTATAACTCACTACTTTAGT
CAGTTCCGCAGTATTACAAAAGGATGTCGCAAACGCTGTTTGCTCCTCTACAAAACAGACCTTAAAACCC
TAAAGGCTTAAGTAGCACCCTCGCAAGCTCGGTTGCGGCCGCAATCGGGCAAATCGCTGAATATTCCTTT
TGTCTCCGACCATCAGGCACCTGAGTCGCTGTCTTTTTCGTGACATTCAGTTCGCTGCGCTCACGGCTCT
GGCAGTGAATGGGGGTAAATGGCACTACAGGCGCCTTTTATGGATTCATGCAAGGAAACTACCCATAATA
CAAGAAAAGCCCGTCACGGGCTTCTCAGGGCGTTTTATGGCGGGTCTGCTATGTGGTGCTATCTGACTTT
TTGCTGTTCAGCAGTTCCTGCCCTCTGATTTTCCAGTCTGACCACTTCGGATTATCCCGTGACAGGTCAT
TCAGACTGGCTAATGCACCCAGTAAGGCAGCGGTATCATCAACGGGGTCTGACGCTCAGTGGAACGAAAA
CTCACGTTAAGGGATTTTGGTCATGAGATTATCAAAAAGGATCTTCACCTAGATCCTTTTAAATTAAAAA
TGAAGTTTTAAATCAATCTAAAGTATATATGAGTAAACTTGGTCTGACAGTTACCAATGCTTAATCAGTG
AGGCACCTATCTCAGCGATCTGTCTATTTCGTTCATCCATAGTTGCCTGACTCCCCGTCGTGTAGATAAC
TACGATACGGGAGGGCTTACCATCTGGCCCCAGTGCTGCAATGATACCGCGAGACCCACGCTCACCGGCT
CCAGATTTATCAGCAATAAACCAGCCAGCCGGAAGGGCCGAGCGCAGAAGTGGTCCTGCAACTTTATCCG
CCTCCATCCAGTCTATTAATTGTTGCCGGGAAGCTAGAGTAAGTAGTTCGCCAGTTAATAGTTTGCGCAA
CGTTGTTGCCATTGCTACAGGCATCGTGGTGTCACGCTCGTCGTTTGGTATGGCTTCATTCAGCTCCGGT
TCCCAACGATCAAGGCGAGTTACATGATCCCCCATGTTGTGCAAAAAAGCGGTTAGCTCCTTCGGTCCTC
CGATCGTTGTCAGAAGTAAGTTGGCCGCAGTGTTATCACTCATGGTTATGGCAGCACTGCATAATTCTCT
TACTGTCATGCCATCCGTAAGATGCTTTTCTGTGACTGGTGAGTACTCAACCAAGTCATTCTGAGAATAG
TGTATGCGGCGACCGAGTTGCTCTTGCCCGGCGTCAATACGGGATAATACCGCGCCACATAGCAGAACTT
TAAAAGTGCTCATCATTGGAAAACGTTCTTCGGGGCGAAAACTCTCAAGGATCTTACCGCTGTTGAGATC
CAGTTCGATGTAACCCACTCGTGCACCCAACTGATCTTCAGCATCTTTTACTTTCACCAGCGTTTCTGGG
TGAGCAAAAACAGGAAGGCAAAATGCCGCAAAAAAGGGAATAAGGGCGACACGGAAATGTTGAATACTCA
TACTCTTCCTTTTTCAATATTATTGAAGCATTTATCAGGGTTATTGTCTCATGAGCGGATACATATTTGA
ATGTATTTAGAAAAATAAACAAATAGGGGTTCCGCGCACATTTCCCCGAAAAGTGCCACCTG
Features (pLannotate 1.2.2; 17 found; start..end, strand, type, name):
     11..889     -  CDS            araC: L-arabinose regulatory protein; araC
    916..1200    +  promoter       araBAD promoter: araBAD; promoter of the L-arabinose operon of E. coli; the araC regulatory gene is transcribed in the opposite direction (Guzman et al., 1995)
   1244..1660    +  CDS            Gam: inhibitor of the host RecBCD nuclease in the λ Red system; gam; protects the double-stranded DNA substrate for recombination
   1666..2451    +  CDS            Beta: single-stranded DNA binding recombinase in the λ Red system; bet; mediates pairing of a single-stranded DNA with a complementary target
   2448..3128    +  CDS            Exo: 5' to 3' double-stranded DNA exonuclease in the λ Red system; exo; creates 3' single-stranded DNA tails
   3129..3373    +  terminator     λ tL3 terminator: transcription terminator tL3 from phage λ
   3401..4093    -  CDS            SCEI: SCE1_YEAST - Also known as OMEGA, SECY. Experimental evidence at protein level: Swiss-Prot protein existence level 1. Mitochondrial DNA endonuclease involved in intron homing. It introduces a specific double-strand break in the DNA of the 21S rRNA gene and thus mediates the insertion of an intron, containing its own coding sequence (group I intron), into an intronless gene. Specifically recognizes and cleaves the sequence 5'-TAGGGATAACAGGGTAAT-3'. From Saccharomyces cerevisiae (strain ATCC 204508 / S288c) (Baker's yeast).
   4120..4136    -  protein_bind   lac operator: The lac repressor binds to the lac operator to inhibit transcription in E. coli. This inhibition can be relieved by adding lactose or isopropyl-β-D-thiogalactopyranoside (IPTG). lac repressor encoded by lacI
   4144..4173    -  promoter       trc promoter: strong E. coli promoter; hybrid between the trp and lac UV5 promoters
   4249..4350    +  CDS            yciV (fragment): RNAAM_ECOLI - Also known as trpH From Escherichia coli (strain K12).
   4346..4363    -  promoter       tet promoter (fragment): E. coli promoter for tetracycline efflux protein gene
   4405..5487    -  CDS            lacI: lac repressor; lacI; The lac repressor binds to the lac operator to inhibit transcription in E. coli. This inhibition can be relieved by adding lactose or isopropyl-β-D-thiogalactopyranoside (IPTG).
   5488..5565    -  promoter       lacIq promoter: lacI (mutant); In the lacIq allele, a single base change in the promoter boosts expression of the lacI gene about 10-fold.
   5699..6649    -  CDS            Rep101: RepA protein needed for replication with the pSC101 origin; rep101
   6697..6919    -  rep_origin     pSC101 ori: low-copy replication origin that requires the Rep101 protein
   7541..8401    -  CDS            AmpR: β-lactamase; bla; confers resistance to ampicillin, carbenicillin, and related antibiotics
   8402..8506    -  promoter       AmpR promoter: bla
