[The description below was written by a language model from this plasmid's Addgene catalogue record and pLannotate feature annotations shown in this document.]
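Description:
pREDTAI is a low-copy bacterial helper plasmid of about 8.5 kb, built on the pKD46 backbone for genome engineering in Escherichia coli. It replicates from the pSC101 origin together with the Rep101 (RepA) replication protein and is selected with ampicillin through a bla (AmpR) cassette. The record specifies growth at 30 °C. This fits the temperature-sensitive replication that pKD46-type plasmids are generally known for, although the feature table does not itself label the replicon as temperature-sensitive.

The plasmid carries two independently inducible functions. The first is the λ Red operon under the araBAD promoter, with the divergently transcribed araC regulator and the λ tL3 terminator downstream. In this operon, Gam inhibits the host RecBCD nuclease, Exo resects double-stranded DNA to leave 3′ single-stranded tails, and Beta anneals those tails to complementary targets. Arabinose therefore induces recombination of linear DNA into the chromosome. The second function is the cloned insert, an approximately 3 kb cassette placed at NcoI sites. It contains the Saccharomyces cerevisiae mitochondrial homing endonuclease I-SceI under a trc promoter with a lac operator, and lacI expressed from the lacIq promoter. This arrangement keeps the nuclease repressed until IPTG is added. Short yciV and tet promoter fragments annotated nearby appear to be cloning remnants.

According to the associated publication title, the plasmid is used for scarless genetic modification of E. coli. Red recombination first integrates a cassette, and I-SceI cleavage at its 18 bp recognition site then presumably drives and selects for a second recombination event that removes the marker.
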