Addgene plasmid #51627: pREDTAI
Purpose: E coli Genetic Modification
Depositing lab: Sheng Yang. Depositing organization: CAS Center for Excellence in Molecular Plant Sciences ("CEMPS"). Publication: High-Efficiency Scarless Genetic Modification in Escherichia coli by Using Lambda Red Recombination and I-SceI Cleavage. Yang J, Sun B, Huang H, Jiang Y, Diao L, Chen B, Xu C, Wang X, Liu J, Jiang W, Yang S. Appl Environ Microbiol. 2014 Jul 1;80(13):3826-3834. Epub 2014 Apr 18. 10.1128/AEM.00313-14 PubMed 24747889.
Backbone
  Vector backbone: pKD46
  Backbone size w/o insert (bp): 6300
  Vector type: Bacterial Expression ; Red recombinase and I-SceI endonuclease
Growth in bacteria
  Bacterial resistance: Ampicillin, 50 μg/mL
  Growth temperature: 30°C
  Growth strain: DH5alpha
  Growth instructions: Culture the plate in 30 C or 28 C for 24h or up to 48h to see if any colonies appear. LB +1% glucose plate, or SOC plate improve growth.
  Copy number: Low Copy
Gene/Insert
  Gene/Insert name: I-SceI (alt name: mitochondrial intron of Saccharomyces cerevisiae)
  Species: S. cerevisiae (budding yeast)
  Insert size (bp): 3000
  Entrez Gene: SCEI (a.k.a. Q0160)
  Promoter: trc
  Cloning method: Restriction Enzyme; 5′ cloning site NcoI (not destroyed); 3′ cloning site NcoI (not destroyed)
  Sequencing primers: 5′ none
Resource information
  A portion of this plasmid was derived from a plasmid made by: pUC19RP12 Nucl. Acids Res. (1999) 27 (22): 4409-4415. György Pósfai, Institute of Biochemistry, Biological Research Center, H-6701 Szeged, Hungary
Terms and licenses: Academic/Nonprofit Terms; Industry Terms: Not Available to Industry
How to cite: pREDTAI was a gift from Sheng Yang (Addgene plasmid # 51627 ; http://n2t.net/addgene:51627 ; RRID:Addgene_51627)
