>Addgene plasmid #51627 | pREDTAI | addgene partial sequence | sequence record 113849 | tL3 term-F 5'-CACAAAGCATCTTCTGTTGAGT-3'
TGCGGGATCAGGTACGGTTTGATCAGGTTGTAGAAGATCAGGTAAGACATAGAATCGATGTAGATGATCG
GTTTGTTTTTGTTGATTTTTACGTAACAGTTCAGTTGGAATTTGTTACGCAGACCCTTAACCAGGTATTC
TACTTCTTCGAAAGTGAAAGACTGGGTGTTCAGTACGATCGATTTGTTGGTAGAGTTTTTGTTGTAATCC
CATTTACCACCATCATCCATGAACCAGTATGCCAGAGACATCGGGGTCAGGTAGTTTTCAACCAGGTTGT
TCGGGATGGTTTTTTTGTTGTTAACGATGAACAGGTTAGCCAGTTTGTTGAAAGCTTGGTGTTTGAAAGT
CTGGGCGCCCCAGGTGATTACCAGGTTACCCAGGTGGTTAACACGTTCTTTTTTGTGCGGCGGGGACAGT
ACCCACTGATCGTACAGCAGACATACGTGGTCCATGTATGCTTTGTTTTTCCACTCG
